>Addgene plasmid #130835 | SUN2delSUN | addgene full sequence | sequence record 255195 | Addgene NGS Result
TGAGACTTTTCAACAAAGGGTAATATCGGGAAACCTCCTCGGATTCCATTGCCCAGCTATCTGTCACTTC
ATCAAAAGGACAGTAGAAAAGGAAGGTGGCACCTACAAATGCCATCATTGCGATAAAGGAAAGGCTATCG
TTCAAGATGCCCCTGCCGACAGTGGTCCCAAAGATGGACCCCCACCCACGAGGAGCATCGTGGAAAAAGA
AGACGTTCCAACCACGTCTTCAAAGCAAGTGGATTGATGTGATATCTCCACTGACGTAAGGGATGACGCA
CAATCCCACTATCCTTCGCAAGACCCTTCCTCTATATAAGGAAGTTCATTTCATTTGGAGAGGACTCCGG
TATTTTTACAACAATTACCACAACAAAACAAACAACAAACAACATTACAATTTACTATTCTAGTCGACCT
GCAGGCGGCCGCACTAGTGATATCACAAGTTTGTACAAAAAAGCAGGCTTCATGGTGTCCAAGGGCGAGG
AGGACAACATGGCCATCATTAAGGAGTTCATGCGCTTCAAGGTCCACATGGAGGGCTCCGTTAATGGGCA
TGAGTTCGAGATCGAGGGGGAGGGCGAGGGGAGGCCCTACGAGGGCACACAGACTGCCAAGCTGAAGGTG
ACGAAGGGCGGGCCTCTCCCCTTCGCCTGGGACATCCTGTCGCCTCAGTTCATGTACGGCTCTAAGGCCT
ACGTGAAGCACCCCGCTGACATTCCAGATTACCTCAAGCTGAGCTTCCCGGAGGGCTTCAAGTGGGAGCG
GGTTATGAACTTCGAGGACGGCGGGGTGGTCACGGTGACCCAGGACTCCAGCCTCCAGGATGGCGAGTTC
ATCTACAAGGTCAAGCTGCGCGGCACAAATTTCCCTTCCGACGGGCCGGTTATGCAGAAGAAGACTATGG
GCTGGGAGGCCTCGTCTGAGCGGATGTACCCGGAGGATGGCGCGCTCAAGGGGGAGATTAAGCAGCGCCT
CAAGCTGAAGGACGGTGGCCACTACGATGCTGAGGTGAAGACCACGTACAAGGCCAAGAAGCCGGTCCAG
CTCCCAGGCGCCTACAACGTTAATATCAAGCTGGACATTACATCGCACAACGAGGATTACACTATCGTGG
AGCAGTACGAGAGGGCCGAGGGCAGGCATTCTACGGGCGGGATGGACGAGCTGTACAAGGGCGCCGGGGA
TTACAAGGACGATGACGATAAGGCGTACCCTTACGACGTCCCCGATTACGCGGGCGCCGGGATGGCTTCT
CCCTCATTCGCGGCCGCTGCTACCTCTCCGGCGTCATCCCCACTCACGCTGGACGCTATCCCACTGGCCT
CAAGGCCCGCCCCAGGCGCCGCTGCGGCCCAGCGGAAGCGCTCGGTGTTCCTCCTGAACCACCGGCCTCA
TCCGGTCTCGCCCACCCCGCCCCTGCAGCCAACCGCTGCGGCCTCCGCTCAGCACGCCAGGAGGAAGAAG
ACCTCTCATCCACCTAGGCCCAGGTGGCAGACCGTGCTCTCCATCGCTGCCAAGAATGCCGCTCTCCTGG
CGGCCCTCCTGTACCTCGGCGACCTGGCCTGGAGGTGGAGCCACCCGCCCCCACCTAGCCCGCCCCCAGA
CCGGGCTGCCCTGGAGGGCTACGCGGCTCGCGTCGATGAGGTTGAGGCCAGCCTCACACGGACTTTCCGC
ATGATCCAGGTCCAGCTGGAGGCGGTTGACAGGAAGATTGATGGCGAAGTGGGGGCGGCGCGGGGCGACC
TCCTGGCGCTCCTGGAGGATAAGAGGCTGGCTCTGGAGAGGCAGCTCACGCGCCTGGACGCTAGGGCCGG
CGAGCTGGGGGATGCGCTCGCTGGCCTGAAGAGGATGGAGTTCCTCCGGAAGGACGAGTTCGAGAAGTTC
TGGGATGAGGTGAAGGGCTCACTGGGCTCCTCCTCCGAGTCGGAGGTGGACCTCGATCAGGTCCGGGCCC
TGGCGCGCGAGATCGTCATGCGCGAGATTGAGAAGCACGCTGCGGACGGCATCGGGCGGGTGGATTACGC
TGTGGCTTCCGTCAGCCCCGGCAGCTCGGCTGGGTCGCAGGCCTGAGACCCAGCTTTCTTGTACAAAGTG
GTGATATCCCGCGGCCATGCTAGAGTCCGCAAAAATCACCAGTCTCTCTCTACAAATCTATCTCTCTCTA
TTTTTCTCCAGAATAATGTGTGAGTAGTTCCCAGATAAGGGAATTAGGGTTCTTATAGGGTTTCGCTCAT
GTGTTGAGCATATAAGAAACCCTTAGTATGTATTTGTATTTGTAAAATACTTCTATCAATAAAATTTCTA
ATTCCTAAAACCAAAATCCAGTGACCTGCAGGCATGCGACGTCGGGCCCTCTAGAGGATCCCCGGGTACC
GCGAATTATCGATCATGAGCGGAGAATTAAGGGAGTCACGTTATGACCCCCGCCGATGACGCGGGACAAG
CCGTTTTACGTTTGGAACTGACAGAACCGCAACGTTGAAGGAGCCACTGAGCCGCGGGTTTCTGGAGTTT
AATGAGCTAAGCACATACGTCAGAAACCATTATTGCGCGTTCAAAAGTCGCCTAAGGTCACTATCAGCTA
GCAAATATTTCTTGTCAAAAATGCTCCACTGACGTTCCATAAATTCCCCTCGGTATCCAATTAGAGTCTC
ATATTCACTCTCAACTCGAATCCCCCCTATGAAAAAGCCTGAACTCACCGCGACGTCTGTCGAGAAGTTT
CTGATCGAAAAGTTCGACAGCGTCTCCGACCTGATGCAGCTCTCGGAGGGCGAAGAATCTCGTGCTTTCA
GCTTCGATGTAGGAGGGCGTGGATATGTCCTGCGGGTAAATAGCTGCGCCGATGGTTTCTACAAAGATCG
TTATGTTTATCGGCACTTTGCATCGGCCGCGCTCCCGATTCCGGAAGTGCTTGACATTGGGGAGTTCAGC
GAGAGCCTGACCTATTGCATCTCCCGCCGTGCACAGGGTGTCACGTTGCAAGACCTGCCTGAAACCGAAC
TGCCCGCTGTTCTTCAGCCGGTCGCGGAGGCTATGGATGCTATCGCTGCGGCCGATCTTAGCCAGACGAG
CGGGTTCGGCCCATTCGGACCGCAAGGAATCGGTCAATACACTACATGGCGTGATTTCATATGCGCGATT
GCTGATCCCCATGTGTATCACTGGCAAACTGTGATGGACGACACCGTCAGTGCGTCCGTCGCGCAGGCTC
TCGATGAGCTGATGCTTTGGGCCGAGGACTGCCCCGAAGTCCGGCACCTCGTGCACGCGGATTTCGGCTC
CAACAATGTCCTGACGGACAATGGCCGCATAACAGCGGTCATTGACTGGAGCGAGGCGATGTTCGGGGAT
TCCCAATACGAGGTCGCCAACATCTTCTTCTGGAGGCCGTGGTTGGCTTGTATGGAGCAGCAGACGCGCT
ACTTCGAGCGGAGGCATCCGGAGCTTGCAGGATCGCCAAGGCTCCGGGCGTATATGCTCCGCATTGGTCT
TGACCAACTCTATCAGAGCTTGGTTGACGGCAATTTCGATGATGCAGCTTGGGCGCAGGGTCGATGCGAC
GCAATCGTCCGATCCGGAGCCGGGACTGTCGGGCGTACACAAATCGCCCGCAGAAGCGCGGCCGTCTGGA
CCGATGGCTGTGTAGAAGTACTCGCCGATAGTGGAAACCGACGCCCCAGCACTCGTCCGAGGGCAAAGGA
ATAGAGTAGATGCCGACCGAACAAGAGCTGATTTCGAGAACGCCTCAGCCAGCAACTCGCGCGAGCCTAG
CAAGGCAAATGCGAGAGAACGGCCTTACGCTTGGTGGCACAGTTCTCGTCCACAGTTCGCTAAGCTCGCT
CGGCTGGGTCGCGGGAGGGCCGGTCGCAGTGATTCAGGAATTAATTCCCTAGAGTCAAGCAGATCGTTCA
AACATTTGGCAATAAAGTTTCTTAAGATTGAATCCTGTTGCCGGTCTTGCGATGATTATCATATAATTTC
TGTTGAATTACGTTAAGCATGTAATAATTAACATGTAATGCATGACGTTATTTATGAGATGGGTTTTTAT
GATTAGAGTCCCGCAATTATACATTTAATACGCGATAGAAAACAAAATATAGCGCGCAAACTAGGATAAA
TTATCGCGCGCGGTGTCATCTATGTTACTAGATCGACCGGCATGCAAGCTGATAATTCAATTCGGCGTTA
ATTCAGTACATTAAAAACGTCCGCAATGTGTTATTAAGTTGTCTAAGCGTCAATTTGTTTACACCACAAT
ATATCCTGCCACCAGCCAGCCAACAGCTCCCCGACCGGCAGCTCGGCACAAAATCACCACTCGATACAGG
CAGCCCATCAGTCCGGGACGGCGTCAGCGGGAGAGCCGTTGTAAGGCGGCAGACTTTGCTCATGTTACCG
ATGCTATTCGGAAGAACGGCAACTAAGCTGCCGGGTTTGAAACACGGATGATCTCGCGGAGGGTAGCATG
TTGATTGTAACGATGACAGAGCGTTGCTGCCTGTGATCAATTCGGGCACGAACCCAGTGGACATAAGCCT
GTTCGGTTCGTAAGCTGTAATGCAAGTAGCGTATGCGCTCACGCAACTGGTCCAGAACCTTGACCGAACG
CAGCGGTGGTAACGGCGCAGTGGCGGTTTTCATGGCTTGTTATGACTGTTTTTTTGGGGTACAGTCTATG
CCTCGGGCATCCAAGCAGCAAGCGCGTTACGCCGTGGGTCGATGTTTGATGTTATGGAGCAGCAACGATG
TTACGCAGCAGGGCAGTCGCCCTAAAACAAAGTTAAACATCATGGGGGAAGCGGTGATCGCCGAAGTATC
GACTCAACTATCAGAGGTAGTTGGCGTCATCGAGCGCCATCTCGAACCGACGTTGCTGGCCGTACATTTG
TACGGCTCCGCAGTGGATGGCGGCCTGAAGCCACACAGTGATATTGATTTGCTGGTTACGGTGACCGTAA
GGCTTGATGAAACAACGCGGCGAGCTTTGATCAACGACCTTTTGGAAACTTCGGCTTCCCCTGGAGAGAG
CGAGATTCTCCGCGCTGTAGAAGTCACCATTGTTGTGCACGACGACATCATTCCGTGGCGTTATCCAGCT
AAGCGCGAACTGCAATTTGGAGAATGGCAGCGCAATGACATTCTTGCAGGTATCTTCGAGCCAGCCACGA
TCGACATTGATCTGGCTATCTTGCTGACAAAAGCAAGAGAACATAGCGTTGCCTTGGTAGGTCCAGCGGC
GGAGGAACTCTTTGATCCGGTTCCTGAACAGGATCTATTTGAGGCGCTAAATGAAACCTTAACGCTATGG
AACTCGCCGCCCGACTGGGCTGGCGATGAGCGAAATGTAGTGCTTACGTTGTCCCGCATTTGGTACAGCG
CAGTAACCGGCAAAATCGCGCCGAAGGATGTCGCTGCCGACTGGGCAATGGAGCGCCTGCCGGCCCAGTA
TCAGCCCGTCATACTTGAAGCTAGACAGGCTTATCTTGGACAAGAAGAAGATCGCTTGGCCTCGCGCGCA
GATCAGTTGGAAGAATTTGTCCACTACGTGAAAGGCGAGATCACCAAGGTAGTCGGCAAATAATGTCTAG
CTAGAAATTCGTTCAAGCCGACGCCGCTTCGCGGCGCGGCTTAACTCAAGCGTTAGATGCACTAAGCACA
TAATTGCTCACAGCCAAACTATCAGGTCAAGTCTGCTTTTATTATTTTTAAGCGTGCATAATAAGCCCTA
CACAAATTGGGAGATATATCATGCATGACCAAAATCCCTTAACGTGAGTTTTCGTTCCACTGAGCGTCAG
ACCCCGTAGAAAAGATCAAAGGATCTTCTTGAGATCCTTTTTTTCTGCGCGTAATCTGCTGCTTGCAAAC
AAAAAAACCACCGCTACCAGCGGTGGTTTGTTTGCCGGATCAAGAGCTACCAACTCTTTTTCCGAAGGTA
ACTGGCTTCAGCAGAGCGCAGATACCAAATACTGTCCTTCTAGTGTAGCCGTAGTTAGGCCACCACTTCA
AGAACTCTGTAGCACCGCCTACATACCTCGCTCTGCTAATCCTGTTACCAGTGGCTGCTGCCAGTGGCGA
TAAGTCGTGTCTTACCGGGTTGGACTCAAGACGATAGTTACCGGATAAGGCGCAGCGGTCGGGCTGAACG
GGGGGTTCGTGCACACAGCCCAGCTTGGAGCGAACGACCTACACCGAACTGAGATACCTACAGCGTGAGC
TATGAGAAAGCGCCACGCTTCCCGAAGGGAGAAAGGCGGACAGGTATCCGGTAAGCGGCAGGGTCGGAAC
AGGAGAGCGCACGAGGGAGCTTCCAGGGGGAAACGCCTGGTATCTTTATAGTCCTGTCGGGTTTCGCCAC
CTCTGACTTGAGCGTCGATTTTTGTGATGCTCGTCAGGGGGGCGGAGCCTATGGAAAAACGCCAGCAACG
CGGCCTTTTTACGGTTCCTGGCCTTTTGCTGGCCTTTTGCTCACATGTTCTTTCCTGCGTTATCCCCTGA
TTCTGTGGATAACCGTATTACCGCCTTTGAGTGAGCTGATACCGCTCGCCGCAGCCGAACGACCGAGCGC
AGCGAGTCAGTGAGCGAGGAAGCGGAAGAGCGCCTGATGCGGTATTTTCTCCTTACGCATCTGTGCGGTA
TTTCACACCGCATATGGTGCACTCTCAGTACAATCTGCTCTGATGCCGCATAGTTAAGCCAGTATACACT
CCGCTATCGCTACGTGACTGGGTCATGGCTGCGCCCCGACACCCGCCAACACCCGCTGACGCGCCCTGAC
GGGCTTGTCTGCTCCCGGCATCCGCTTACAGACAAGCTGTGACCGTCTCCGGGAGCTGCATGTGTCAGAG
GTTTTCACCGTCATCACCGAAACGCGCGAGGCAGGGTGCCTTGATGTGGGCGCCGGCGGTCGAGTGGCGA
CGGCGCGGCTTGTCCGCGCCCTGGTAGATTGCCTGGCCGTAGGCCAGCCATTTTTGAGCGGCCAGCGGCC
GCGATAGGCCGACGCGAAGCGGCGGGGCGTAGGGAGCGCAGCGACCGAAGGGTAGGCGCTTTTTGCAGCT
CTTCGGCTGTGCGCTGGCCAGACAGTTATGCACAGGCCAGGCGGGTTTTAAGAGTTTTAATAAGTTTTAA
AGAGTTTTAGGCGGAAAAATCGCCTTTTTTCTCTTTTATATCAGTCACTTACATGTGTGACCGGTTCCCA
ATGTACGGCTTTGGGTTCCCAATGTACGGGTTCCGGTTCCCAATGTACGGCTTTGGGTTCCCAATGTACG
TGCTATCCACAGGAAAGAGACCTTTTCGACCTTTTTCCCCTGCTAGGGCAATTTGCCCTAGCATCTGCTC
CGTACATTAGGAACCGGCGGATGCTTCGCCCTCGATCAGGTTGCGGTAGCGCATGACTAGGATCGGGCCA
GCCTGCCCCGCCTCCTCCTTCAAATCGTACTCCGGCAGGTCATTTGACCCGATCAGCTTGCGCACGGTGA
AACAGAACTTCTTGAACTCTCCGGCGCTGCCACTGCGTTCGTAGATCGTCTTGAACAACCATCTGGCTTC
TGCCTTGCCTGCGGCGCGGCGTGCCAGGCGGTAGAGAAAACGGCCGATGCCGGGATCGATCAAAAAGTAA
TCGGGGTGAACCGTCAGCACGTCCGGGTTCTTGCCTTCTGTGATCTCGCGGTACATCCAATCAGCTAGCT
CGATCTCGATGTACTCCGGCCGCCCGGTTTCGCTCTTTACGATCTTGTAGCGGCTAATCAAGGCTTCACC
CTCGGATACCGTCACCAGGCGGCCGTTCTTGGCCTTCTTCGTACGCTGCATGGCAACGTGCGTGGTGTTT
AACCGAATGCAGGTTTCTACCAGGTCGTCTTTCTGCTTTCCGCCATCGGCTCGCCGGCAGAACTTGAGTA
CGTCCGCAACGTGTGGACGGAACACGCGGCCGGGCTTGTCTCCCTTCCCTTCCCGGTATCGGTTCATGGA
TTCGGTTAGATGGGAAACCGCCATCAGTACCAGGTCGTAATCCCACACACTGGCCATGCCGGCCGGCCCT
GCGGAAACCTCTACGTGCCCGTCTGGAAGCTCGTAGCGGATCACCTCGCCAGCTCGTCGGTCACGCTTCG
ACAGACGGAAAACGGCCACGTCCATGATGCTGCGACTATCGCGGGTGCCCACGTCATAGAGCATCGGAAC
GAAAAAATCTGGTTGCTCGTCGCCCTTGGGCGGCTTCCTAATCGACGGCGCACCGGCTGCCGGCGGTTGC
CGGGATTCTTTGCGGATTCGATCAGCGGCCGCTTGCCACGATTCACCGGGGCGTGCTTCTGCCTCGATGC
GTTGCCGCTGGGCGGCCTGCGCGGCCTTCAACTTCTCCACCAGGTCATCACCCAGCGCCGCGCCGATTTG
TACCGGGCCGGATGGTTTGCGACCGCTCACGCCGATTCCTCGGGCTTGGGGGTTCCAGTGCCATTGCAGG
GCCGGCAGACAACCCAGCCGCTTACGCCTGGCCAACCGCCCGTTCCTCCACACATGGGGCATTCCACGGC
GTCGGTGCCTGGTTGTTCTTGATTTTCCATGCCGCCTCCTTTAGCCGCTAAAATTCATCTACTCATTTAT
TCATTTGCTCATTTACTCTGGTAGCTGCGCGATGTATTCAGATAGCAGCTCGGTAATGGTCTTGCCTTGG
CGTACCGCGTACATCTTCAGCTTGGTGTGATCCTCCGCCGGCAACTGAAAGTTGACCCGCTTCATGGCTG
GCGTGTCTGCCAGGCTGGCCAACGTTGCAGCCTTGCTGCTGCGTGCGCTCGGACGGCCGGCACTTAGCGT
GTTTGTGCTTTTGCTCATTTTCTCTTTACCTCATTAACTCAAATGAGTTTTGATTTAATTTCAGCGGCCA
GCGCCTGGACCTCGCGGGCAGCGTCGCCCTCGGGTTCTGATTCAAGAACGGTTGTGCCGGCGGCGGCAGT
GCCTGGGTAGCTCACGCGCTGCGTGATACGGGACTCAAGAATGGGCAGCTCGTACCCGGCCAGCGCCTCG
GCAACCTCACCGCCGATGCGCGTGCCTTTGATCGCCCGCGACACGACAAAGGCCGCTTGTAGCCTTCCAT
CCGTGACCTCAATGCGCTGCTTAACCAGCTCCACCAGGTCGGCGGTGGCCCATATGTCGTAAGGGCTTGG
CTGCACCGGAATCAGCACGAAGTCGGCTGCCTTGATCGCGGACACAGCCAAGTCCGCCGCCTGGGGCGCT
CCGTCGATCACTACGAAGTCGCGCCGGCCGATGGCCTTCACGTCGCGGTCAATCGTCGGGCGGTCGATGC
CGACAACGGTTAGCGGTTGATCTTCCCGCACGGCCGCCCAATCGCGGGCACTGCCCTGGGGATCGGAATC
GACTAACAGAACATCGGCCCCGGCGAGTTGCAGGGCGCGGGCTAGATGGGTTGCGATGGTCGTCTTGCCT
GACCCGCCTTTCTGGTTAAGTACAGCGATAACCTTCATGCGTTCCCCTTGCGTATTTGTTTATTTACTCA
TCGCATCATATACGCAGCGACCGCATGACGCAAGCTGTTTTACTCAAATACACATCACCTTTTTAGACGG
CGGCGCTCGGTTTCTTCAGCGGCCAAGCTGGCCGGCCAGGCCGCCAGCTTGGCATCAGACAAACCGGCCA
GGATTTCATGCAGCCGCACGGTTGAGACGTGCGCGGGCGGCTCGAACACGTACCCGGCCGCGATCATCTC
CGCCTCGATCTCTTCGGTAATGAAAAACGGTTCGTCCTGGCCGTCCTGGTGCGGTTTCATGCTTGTTCCT
CTTGGCGTTCATTCTCGGCGGCCGCCAGGGCGTCGGCCTCGGTCAATGCGTCCTCACGGAAGGCACCGCG
CCGCCTGGCCTCGGTGGGCGTCACTTCCTCGCTGCGCTCAAGTGCGCGGTACAGGGTCGAGCGATGCACG
CCAAGCAGTGCAGCCGCCTCTTTCACGGTGCGGCCTTCCTGGTCGATCAGCTCGCGGGCGTGCGCGATCT
GTGCCGGGGTGAGGGTAGGGCGGGGGCCAAACTTCACGCCTCGGGCCTTGGCGGCCTCGCGCCCGCTCCG
GGTGCGGTCGATGATTAGGGAACGCTCGAACTCGGCAATGCCGGCGAACACGGTCAACACCATGCGGCCG
GCCGGCGTGGTGGTGTCGGCCCACGGCTCTGCCAGGCTACGCAGGCCCGCGCCGGCCTCCTGGATGCGCT
CGGCAATGTCCAGTAGGTCGCGGGTGCTGCGGGCCAGGCGGTCTAGCCTGGTCACTGTCACAACGTCGCC
AGGGCGTAGGTGGTCAAGCATCCTGGCCAGCTCCGGGCGGTCGCGCCTGGTGCCGGTGATCTTCTCGGAA
AACAGCTTGGTGCAGCCGGCCGCGTGCAGTTCGGCCCGTTGGTTGGTCAAGTCCTGGTCGTCGGTGCTGA
CGCGGGCATAGCCCAGCAGGCCAGCGGCGGCGCTCTTGTTCATGGCGTAATGTCTCCGGTTCTAGTCGCA
AGTATTCTACTTTATGCGACTAAAACACGCGACAAGAAAACGCCAGGAAAAGGGCAGGGCGGCAGCCTGT
CGCGTAACTTAGGACTTGTGCGACATGTCGTTTTCAGAAGACGGCTGCACTGAACGTCAGAAGCCGACTG
CACTATAGCAGCGGAGGGGTTGGATCAAAGTACTTTAAAGTACTTTAAAGTACTTTAAAGTACTTTGATC
CCGAGGGGAACCCTGTGGTTGGCATGCACATACAAATGGACGAACGGATAAACCTTTTCACGCCCTTTTA
AATATCCGATTATTCTAATAAACGCTCTTTTCTCTTAGGTTTACCCGCCAATATATCCTGTCAAACACTG
ATAGTTTAAACTGAAGGCGGGAAACGACAATCTGATCCAAGCTCAAGCTAAGCTTGAGCTCTCCCATATG
GTCGACTAGAGCCAAGCTGATCTCCTTTGCCCCGGAGATCACCATGGACGACTTTCTCTATCTCTACGAT
CTAGGAAGAAAGTTCGACGGAGAAGGTGACGATACCATGTTCACCACCGATAATGAGAAGATTAGCCTCT
TCAATTTCAGAAAGAATGCTGACCCACAGATGGTTAGAGAGGCCTACGCGGCAGGTCTCATCAAGACGAT
CTACCCGAGTAATAATCTCCAGGAGATCAAATACCTTCCCAAGAAGGTTAAAGATGCAGTCAAAAGATTC
AGGACTAACTGCATCAAGAACACAGAGAAAGATATATTTCTCAAGATCAGAAGTACTATTCCAGTATGGA
CGATTCAAGGCTTGCTTCATAAACCAAGGCAAGTAATAGAGATTGGAGTCTCTAAGAAAGTAGTTCCTAC
TGAATCAAAGGCCATGGAGTCAAAAATTCAGATCGAGGATCTAACAGAACTCGCCGTGAAGACTGGCGAA
CAGTTCATACAGAGTCTTTTACGACTCAATGACAAGAAGAAAATCTTCGTCAACATGGTGGAGCACGACA
CTCTCGTCTACTCCAAGAATATCAAAGATACAGTCTCAGAAGACCAAAGGGCTAT
Features (pLannotate 1.2.2; 25 found; start..end, strand, type, name):
      1..345     +  promoter       CaMV 35S promoter: strong constitutive promoter from cauliflower mosaic virus
    298..344     +  promoter       minimal CaMV 35S promoter: minimal 35S promoter from cauliflower mosaic virus
    377..402     +  misc_feature   TMV Ω (fragment): translational enhancer from the tobacco mosaic virus 5'-leader sequence (Gallie et al., 1988)
    445..469     +  protein_bind   attB1: mutant version of attB; recombination site for the Gateway® BP reaction BP Clonase™
    472..1179    +  CDS            mCherry: mCherry is a basic (constitutively fluorescent) red fluorescent protein published in 2004, derived from Discosoma sp.. It is reported to be a very rapidly-maturing monomer with low acid sensitivity.
   2078..2102    -  protein_bind   attB2: mutant version of attB; recombination site for the Gateway® BP reaction BP Clonase™
   2173..2332    +  polyA_signal   CaMV poly(A) signal (fragment): cauliflower mosaic virus polyadenylation signal
   2359..2381    -  misc_feature   MCS (fragment): pUC18/19 multiple cloning site
   2474..2653    +  promoter       NOS promoter: nopaline synthase promoter
   2689..3711    +  CDS            hph: KHYB_ECOLX - Experimental evidence at protein level: Swiss-Prot protein existence level 1. The aminoglycoside phosphotransferases achieve inactivation of their antibiotic substrates by phosphorylation. Only phosphorylates hygromycin and closely related compounds such as demethyl analogs and destomycin. From Escherichia coli.
   3732..3896    +  CDS            yokD (fragment): YOKD_BACSU - Experimental evidence at protein level: Swiss-Prot protein existence level 1. May contribute to antibiotic resistance. From Bacillus subtilis (strain 168).
   3912..4164    +  terminator     NOS terminator: nopaline synthase terminator and poly(A) signal
   4257..4281    -  misc_feature   LB T-DNA repeat: left border repeat from nopaline C58 T-DNA
   4540..4563    +  promoter       Pc promoter (fragment): intI1 (promoter lies within the coding sequence); class 1 integron promoter
   4739..4795    +  CDS            GmR (fragment): gentamycin acetyltransferase; aacC1; confers resistance to gentamycin
   4806..5593    +  CDS            SmR (fragment): aminoglycoside adenylyltransferase (Murphy, 1985); aadA; confers resistance to spectinomycin and streptomycin
   5839..6427    +  rep_origin     ori: high-copy-number ColE1/pMB1/pBR322/pUC origin of replication
   6613..6753    -  misc_feature   bom: basis of mobility region from pBR322
   6855..6894    -  CDS            rop (fragment): Rop protein, which maintains plasmids at low copy number; rop
   7097..7291    -  rep_origin     pVS1 oriV: origin of replication for the Pseudomonas plasmid pVS1 (Heeb et al., 2000)
   7357..8430    -  CDS            pVS1 RepA: replication protein from the Pseudomonas plasmid pVS1 (Heeb et al., 2000)
   8859..9488    -  CDS            pVS1 StaA: stability protein from the Pseudomonas plasmid pVS1 (Heeb et al., 2000)
  10048..10449   -  CDS            Y4CG_SINFN (fragment): Protein inferred from homology: Swiss-Prot protein existence level 3. From Sinorhizobium fredii (strain NBRC 101917 / NGR234).
  10819..10843   -  misc_feature   RB T-DNA repeat: right border repeat from nopaline C58 T-DNA
  10892..11533   +  CDS            IBMP_CAMVB (fragment): Experimental evidence at protein level: Swiss-Prot protein existence level 1. Enhances the ribosomal termination-reinitiation event leading to the translation of major open reading frames on the polycistronic viral RNAs. From Cauliflower mosaic virus (strain Bari 1) (CaMV).
