[The description below was written by a language model from this plasmid's Addgene catalogue record and pLannotate feature annotations shown in this document.]
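Description:
SUN2delSUN is a plant expression construct built on the Gateway-compatible binary T-DNA vector pH7WG2, designed for Agrobacterium-mediated delivery into plant cells. The roughly 11.5 kb plasmid carries a ColE1/pBR322-type origin with a bom site for propagation in E. coli, together with the pVS1 oriV, RepA and StaA functions that allow replication and stable maintenance in Agrobacterium. Bacterial selection is by spectinomycin through the aadA (SmR) gene, and the record lists it as low copy. Nopaline-type left and right border repeats define the transferred region. This region also contains a hygromycin phosphotransferase (hph) cassette driven by the NOS promoter and closed by the NOS terminator, for selection of transformed plant tissue.

The payload is a Zea mays SUN2 coding sequence lacking its SUN domain, fused at its N-terminus to an mCherry-FLAG-HA tag. The fusion sits between attB1 and attB2 sites left by Gateway recombination. It is expressed from the strong constitutive CaMV 35S promoter, followed by a fragment of the TMV Ω translational enhancer, and terminated by the CaMV polyadenylation signal. The feature table annotates mCherry but not the SUN2 portion or the epitope tags, which presumably occupy the unannotated stretch between mCherry and attB2. A cauliflower mosaic virus coding fragment annotated just inside the right border most likely reflects viral sequence upstream of the 35S promoter on the circular map.

SUN proteins are inner nuclear membrane components of the LINC complex. According to the record, this construct is used to express a fluorescent plant LINC fusion protein for cell biology. mCherry allows the truncated protein to be imaged, and the FLAG and HA epitopes could support antibody-based detection.
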