Addgene plasmid #130835: SUN2delSUN
Purpose: Expression of plant LINC fluorescent fusion protein for cell biology
Depositing lab: Hank Bass. Depositing organization: Florida State University, Tallahassee. Publication: Identification and characterization of genes encoding the nuclear envelope LINC complex in the monocot species Zea mays. Gumber HK, McKenna JF, Estrada AL, Tolmie AF, Graumann K, Bass HW. J Cell Sci. 2019 Feb 11;132(3). pii: jcs.221390. doi: 10.1242/jcs.221390. PubMed 30659121.
Backbone
  Vector backbone: pH7WG2
  Vector type: Plant Expression
Growth in bacteria
  Bacterial resistance: Spectinomycin, 50 μg/mL
  Growth temperature: 37°C
  Growth strain: DH5alpha
  Copy number: Low Copy
Gene/Insert
  Gene/Insert name: SUN2
  Species: Zea mays (maize)
  Mutation: Deletion of SUN domain
  Promoter: CaMV 35S
  Tag / fusion protein: mCherry-FLAG-HA (N terminal on insert)
  Cloning method: Gateway Cloning
  Sequencing primers: 5′ ATGGTGTCCAAGGGCGAGGA; 3′ TGCGGACTCTAGCATGGCCG
Terms and licenses: Academic/Nonprofit Terms; Industry Terms: Not Available to Industry
How to cite: SUN2delSUN was a gift from Hank Bass (Addgene plasmid # 130835 ; http://n2t.net/addgene:130835 ; RRID:Addgene_130835)
